>Addgene plasmid #66817 | P119 C-Check | addgene full sequence | sequence record 373233 | Addgene NGS Result
GCAAGCAAGCGCTCGAAACGGTGCAGCGGCTGTTGCCGGTGCTGTGCCAGGACCATGGCCGAGACGTCTA
GACCAGCCAGGACAGAAATGCCTCGACTTCGCTGCTACCCAAGGTTGCCGGGTGACGCACACCGTGGAAA
CGGATGAAGGCACGAACCCAGTGGACATAAGCCTGTTCGGTTCGTAAGCTGTAATGCAAGTAGCGTATGC
GCTCACGCAACTGGTCCAGAACCTTGACCGAACGCAGCGGTGGTAACGGCGCAGTGGCGGTTTTCATGGC
TTGTTATGACTGTTTTTTTGGGGTACAGTCTATGCCTCGGGCATCCAAGCAGCAAGCGCGTTACGCCGTG
GGTCGATGTTTGATGTTATGGAGCAGCAACGATGTTACGCAGCAGGGCAGTCGCCCTAAAACAAAGTTAA
ACATTATGAGGGAAGCGGTGATCGCCGAAGTATCGACTCAACTATCAGAGGTAGTTGGCGTCATCGAGCG
CCATCTCGAACCGACGTTGCTGGCCGTACATTTGTACGGCTCCGCAGTGGATGGCGGCCTGAAGCCACAC
AGTGATATTGATTTGCTGGTTACGGTGACCGTAAGGCTTGATGAAACAACGCGGCGAGCTTTGATCAACG
ACCTTTTGGAAACTTCGGCTTCCCCTGGAGAGAGCGAGATTCTCCGCGCTGTAGAAGTCACCATTGTTGT
GCACGACGACATCATTCCGTGGCGTTATCCAGCTAAGCGCGAACTGCAATTTGGAGAATGGCAGCGCAAT
GACATTCTTGCAGGTATCTTCGAGCCAGCCACGATCGACATTGATCTGGCTATCTTGCTGACAAAAGCAA
GAGAACATAGCGTTGCCTTGGTAGGTCCAGCGGCGGAGGAACTCTTTGATCCGGTTCCTGAACAGGATCT
ATTTGAGGCGCTAAATGAAACCTTAACGCTATGGAACTCGCCGCCCGACTGGGCTGGCGATGAGCGAAAT
GTAGTGCTTACGTTGTCCCGCATTTGGTACAGCGCAGTAACCGGCAAAATCGCGCCGAAGGATGTCGCTG
CCGACTGGGCAATGGAGCGCCTGCCGGCCCAGTATCAGCCCGTCATACTTGAAGCTAGACAGGCTTATCT
TGGACAAGAAGAAGATCGCTTGGCCTCGCGCGCAGATCAGTTGGAAGAATTTGTCCACTACGTGAAAGGC
GAGATCACCAAGGTAGTCGGCAAATAACCCTCGAGCCACCCATGACCAAAATCCCTTAACGTGAGTTACG
CGTCGTTCCACTGAGCGTCAGACCCCGTAGAAAAGATCAAAGGATCTTCTTGAGATCCTTTTTTTCTGCG
CGTAATCTGCTGCTTGCAAACAAAAAAACCACCGCTACCAGCGGTGGTTTGTTTGCCGGATCAAGAGCTA
CCAACTCTTTTTCCGAAGGTAACTGGCTTCAGCAGAGCGCAGATACCAAATACTGTTCTTCTAGTGTAGC
CGTAGTTAGGCCACCACTTCAAGAACTCTGTAGCACCGCCTACATACCTCGCTCTGCTAATCCTGTTACC
AGTGGCTGCTGCCAGTGGCGATAAGTCGTGTCTTACCGGGTTGGACTCAAGACGATAGTTACCGGATAAG
GCGCAGCGGTCGGGCTGAACGGGGGGTTCGTGCACACAGCCCAGCTTGGAGCGAACGACCTACACCGAAC
TGAGATACCTACAGCGTGAGCTATGAGAAAGCGCCACGCTTCCCGAAGGGAGAAAGGCGGACAGGTATCC
GGTAAGCGGCAGGGTCGGAACAGGAGAGCGCACGAGGGAGCTTCCAGGGGGAAACGCCTGGTATCTTTAT
AGTCCTGTCGGGTTTCGCCACCTCTGACTTGAGCGTCGATTTTTGTGATGCTCGTCAGGGGGGCGGAGCC
TATGGAAAAACGCCAGCAACGCGGCCTTTTTACGGTTCCTGGCCTTTTGCTGGCCTTTTGCTCACATGTT
CTTTCCTGCGTTATCCCCTGATTCTGTGGATAACCGTATTACCGCCTTTGAGTGAGCTGATACCGCTCGC
CGCAGCCGAACGACCGAGCGCAGCGAGTCAGTGAGCGAGGAAGCGGAAGAGCGCCCAATACGCAAACCGC
CTCTCCCCGCGCGTTGGCCGATTCATTAATGCAGCTGGCACGACAGGTTTCCCGACTGGAAAGCGGGCAG
TGAGCGCAACGCAATTAATACGCGTACCGCTAGCCAGGAAGAGTTTGTAGAAACGCAAAAAGGCCATCCG
TCAGGATGGCCTTCTGCTTAGTTTGATGCCTGGCAGTTTATGGCGGGCGTCCTGCCCGCCACCCTCCGGG
CCGTTGCTTCACAACGTTCAAATCCGCTCCCGGCGGATTTGTCCTACTCAGGAGAGCGTTCACCGACAAA
CAACAGATAAAACGAAAGGCCCAGTCTTCCGACTGAGCCTTTCGTTTTATTTGATGCCTGGCAGTTCCCT
ACTCTCGCGTTAACGCTAGCATGGATGTTTTCCCAGTCACGACGTTGTAAAACGACGGCCAGTCTTAAGC
GTCTCCCCCTGAACCTGACCCCGGACCAAGTGGTGGCTATATGGTCGAGTACCGGGTAGGGGAGGCGCTT
TTCCCAAGGCAGTCTGGAGCATGCGCTTTAGCAGCCCCGCTGGGCACTTGGCGCTACACAAGTGGCCTCT
GGCCTCGCACACATTCCACATCCACCGGTAGGCGCCAACCGGCTCCGTTCTTTGGTGGCCCCTTCGCGCC
ACCTTCTACTCCTCCCCTAGTCAGGAAGTTCCCCCCCGCCCCGCAGCTCGCGTCGTGCAGGACGTGACAA
ATGGAAGTAGCACGTCTCACTAGTCTCGTGCAGATGGACAGCACCGCTGAGCAATGGAAGCGGGTAGGCC
TTTGGGGCAGCGGCCAATAGCAGCTTTGCTCCTTCGCTTTCTGGGCTCAGAGGCTGGGAAGGGGTGGGTC
CGGGGGCGGGCTCAGGGGCGGGCTCAGGGGCGGGGCGGGCGCCCGAAGGTCCTCCGGAGGCCCGGCATTC
TGCACGCTTCAAAAGCGCACGTCTGCCGCGCTGTTCTCCTCTTCCTCATCTCCGGGCCTTTCGACCTCTA
GCGGGATCCACCGGTCGCCACCATGGTGAGCAAGGGCGAGGAGCTGTTCACCGGGGTGGTGCCCATCCTG
GTCGAGCTGGACGGCGACGTAAACGGCCACAAGTTCAGCGTGTCCGGCGAGGGCGAGGGCGATGCCACCT
ACGGCAAGCTGACCCTGAAGTTCATCTGCACCACCGGCAAGCTGCCCGTGCCCTGGCCCACCCTCGTGAC
CACCCTGACCTACGGCGTGCAGTGCTTCAGCCGCTACCCCGACCACATGAAGCAGCACGACTTCTTCAAG
TCCGCCATGCCCGAAGGCTACGTCCAGGAGCGCACCATCTTCTTCAAGGACGACGGCAACTACAAGACCC
GCGCCGAGGTGAAGTTCGAGGGCGACACCCTGGTGAACCGCATCGAGCTGAAGGGCATCGACTTCAAGGA
GGACGGCAACATCCTGGGGCACAAGCTGGAGTACAACTACAACAGCCACAACGTCTATATCATGGCCGAC
AAGCAGAAGAACGGCATCAAGGTGAACTTCAAGATCCGCCACAACATCGAGGACGGCAGCGTGCAGCTCG
CCGACCACTACCAGCAGAACACCCCCATCGGCGACGGCCCCGTGCTGCTGCCCGACAACCACTGAGTCGT
GAGACCTCCCATTCGCCATTCAGGCTGCGCAACTGTTGGGAAGGGCGATCGGTGCGGGCCTCTTCGCTAT
TACGCCAGCTGGCGAAAGGGGGATGTGCTGCAAGGCGATTAAGTTGGGTAACGCCAGGGTTTTCCCAGTC
ACGACGTTGTAAAACGACGGCCAGTGAGCGCGCGTAATACGACTCACTATAGGGCGAATTGGGTACCGGG
CCCCCCCTCGAGGTCCTCCAGCTTTTGTTCCCTTTAGTGAGGGTTAATTGCGCGCTTGGCGTAATCATGG
TCATAGCTGTTTCCTGTGTGAAATTGTTATCCGCTCACAATTCCACACAACATACGAGCCGGAAGCATAA
AGTGTAAAGCCTGGGGTGCCTAATGAGTGAGCTAACTCACATTAATTGCGTTGCGCTCACTGCCCGCTTG
GTCTCAACCGTCCAGCGAGGGCGATGCCACCTACGGCAAGCTGACCCTGAAGTTCATCTGCACCACCGGC
AAGCTGCCCGTGCCCTGGCCCACCCTCGTGACCACCCTGACCTACGGCGTGCAGTGCTTCAGCCGCTACC
CCGACCACATGAAGCAGCACGACTTCTTCAAGTCCGCCATGCCCGAAGGCTACGTCCAGGAGCGCACCAT
CTTCTTCAAGGACGACGGCAACTACAAGACCCGCGCCGAGGTGAAGTTCGAGGGCGACACCCTGGTGAAC
CGCATCGAGCTGAAGGGCATCGACTTCAAGGAGGACGGCAACATCCTGGGGCACAAGCTGGAGTACAACT
ACAACAGCCACAACGTCTATATCATGGCCGACAAGCAGAAGAACGGCATCAAGGTGAACTTCAAGATCCG
CCACAACATCGAGGACGGCAGCGTGCAGCTCGCCGACCACTACCAGCAGAACACCCCCATCGGCGACGGC
CCCGTGCTGCTGCCCGACAACCACTACCTGAGCACCCAGTCCGCCCTGAGCAAAGACCCCAACGAGAAGC
GCGATCACATGGTCCTGCTGGAGTTCGTGACCGCCGCCGGGATCACTCTCGGCATGGACGAGCTGTACAA
GTAAAGCGGCCGCGACTCTAGATCATAATCAGCCATACCACATTTGTAGAGGTTTTACTTGCTTTAAAAA
ACCTCCCACACCTCCCCCTGAACCTGAAACATAAAATGAATGCAATTGTTGTTGTTAACTTGTTTATTGC
AGCTTATAATGGTTACAAATAAAGCAATAGCATCACAAATTTCACAAATAAAGCATTTTTTTCACTGCAT
TCTAGTTGTGGTTTGTCCAAACTCATCAATGTATCTTAAGGCGTAGTGTTGACATTGATTATTGACTAGT
TATTAATAGTAATCAATTACGGGGTCATTAGTTCATAGCCCATATATGGAGTTCCGCGTTACATAACTTA
CGGTAAATGGCCCGCCTGGCTGACCGCCCAACGACCCCCGCCCATTGACGTCAATAATGACGTATGTTCC
CATAGTAACGCCAATAGGGACTTTCCATTGACGTCAATGGGTGGAGTATTTACGGTAAACTGCCCACTTG
GCAGTACATCAAGTGTATCATATGCCAAGTACGCCCCCTATTGACGTCAATGACGGTAAATGGCCCGCCT
GGCATTATGCCCAGTACATGACCTTATGGGACTTTCCTACTTGGCAGTACATCTACGTATTAGTCATCGC
TATTACCATGGTGATGCGGTTTTGGCAGTACATCAATGGGCGTGGATAGCGGTTTGACTCACGGGGATTT
CCAAGTCTCCACCCCATTGACGTCAATGGGAGTTTGTTTTGGCACCAAAATCAACGGGACTTTCCAAAAT
GTCGTAACAACTCCGCCCCATTGACGCAAATGGGCGGTAGGCGTGTACGGTGGGAGGTCTATATAAGCAG
AGCTCGTCGACTTCGAATTTTTCGCAACGGGTTTGCCGCCAGAACACAGGTACACATATTGACCAAATCA
GGGTAATTTTGCATTTGTAATTTTAAAAAATGCTTTCTTCTTTTAATATACTTTTTTGTTTATCTTATTT
CTAATACTTTCCCTAATCTCTTTCTTTCAGGGCAATAATGATACAATGTATCATGCCTCTTTGCACCATT
CTAAAGAATAACAGTGATAATTTCTGGGTTAAGGCAATAGCCGATTAGTTCGTACGGGCCGGCCATGCAT
CTTTTGGAGAATATTTCTGCATATAAATATTTCTGCATATAAATTGTAACTGATGTAAGAGGTTTCATAT
TGCTAATAGCAGCTACAATCCAGCTACCATTCTGCTTTTATTTTATGGTTGGGATAAGGCTGGATTATTC
TGAGTCCAAGCTAGGCCCTTTTGCTAATCATGTTCATACCTCTTATCTTCCTCCCACAGCTCCTGGGCAA
CGTGCTGGTCTGTGTGCTGGCCCATCACTTTGGCAAAGCACGTGAGATCTGAATTCTGACACACCCCCGG
GCGCCACCATGGCCTCTTTGCTGAAAAAGACCATGCCCTTCAGGACCACCATCGAGGGCACCGTGAACGG
CCACTACTTCAAGTGCACCGGCAAGGGCGAGGGCAACCCCCTGGAGGGCACCCAGGAGATGAAGATCGAG
GTGATCGAGGGCGGCCCCCTGCCCTTCGCCTTCCACATCCTGTCCACCTCCTGCATGTACGGCTCCAAGG
CCTTCATCAAGTACGTGTCCGGCATCCCCGACTACTTCAAGCAGTCCCTCCCCGAGGGCTTCACCTGGGA
GCGCACCACCACCTACGAGGACGGCGGCTTCCTGACCGCCCACCAGGACACCTCCCTGGACGGCGACTGC
CTGGTGTACAAGGTGAAGATCCTGGGCAACAACTTCCCCGCCGACGGCCCCGTGATGCAGAACAAGGCCG
GCCGCTGGGAGCCCTCCACCGAGATCGTGTACGAGGTGGACGGCGTGCTGCGCGGCCAGTCCCTGATGGC
CCTGGAGTGCCCCGGCGGTCGCCACCTGACCTGCCACCTGCACACCACCTACCGCTCCAAGAAGCCCGCC
TCCGCCCTGAAGATGCCCGGCTTCCACTTCGAGGACCACCGCATCGAGATCCTGGAGGAGGTGGAGAAGG
GCAAGTGCTACAAGCAGTACGAGGCCGCCGTGGGCCGCTACTGCGACGCCGCCCCCTCCAAGCTGGGCCA
CAACTGAAGCTTCTAGACCCGGGTTCGAACTGTGCCTTCTAGTTGCCAGCCATCTGTTGTTTGCCCCTCC
CCCGTGCCTTCCTTGACCCTGGAAGGTGCCACTCCCACTGTCCTTTCCTAATAAAATGAGGAAATTGCAT
CGCATTGTCTGAGTAGGTGTCATTCTATTCTGGGGGGTGGGGTGGGGCAGGACAGCAAGGGGGAGGATTG
GGAAGACAATAGCAGGCATGCTGGGGATGCGGTGGGCTCTATGGCTGGCG
Features (pLannotate 1.2.2; 27 found; start..end, strand, type, name):
    164..187     +  promoter       Pc promoter (fragment): intI1 (promoter lies within the coding sequence); class 1 integron promoter
    363..419     +  CDS            GmR (fragment): gentamycin acetyltransferase; aacC1; confers resistance to gentamycin
    426..1217    +  CDS            SmR: aminoglycoside adenylyltransferase (Murphy, 1985); aadA; confers resistance to spectinomycin and streptomycin
   1310..1898    +  rep_origin     ori: high-copy-number ColE1/pMB1/pBR322/pUC origin of replication
   2081..2173    +  CDS            lacI (fragment): lac repressor; lacI; The lac repressor binds to the lac operator to inhibit transcription in E. coli. This inhibition can be relieved by adding lactose or isopropyl-β-D-thiogalactopyranoside (IPTG).
   2228..2255    -  terminator     rrnB T2 terminator: transcription terminator T2 from the E. coli rrnB gene
   2387..2430    +  terminator     rrnB T1 terminator: Escherichia coli rrnB; transcription terminator T1 from the E. coli rrnB gene
   2477..2513    -  CDS            lacZα (fragment): LacZα fragment of β-galactosidase; lacZ fragment
   2574..3073    +  promoter       PGK promoter: mouse phosphoglycerate kinase 1 promoter
   3109..3702    +  CDS            (3-F)Tyr-EGFP (fragment): (3-F)Tyr-EGFP is a basic (constitutively fluorescent) green fluorescent protein published in 2004, derived from Aequorea victoria.
   3722..3877    -  CDS            lacZα (fragment): LacZα fragment of β-galactosidase; lacZ fragment
   3885..3903    +  promoter       T7 promoter: promoter for bacteriophage T7 RNA polymerase
   3912..3935    -  misc_feature   MCS (fragment): pBluescript multiple cloning site
   3951..3969    -  promoter       T3 promoter: promoter for bacteriophage T3 RNA polymerase
   4014..4030    -  protein_bind   lac operator: The lac repressor binds to the lac operator to inhibit transcription in E. coli. This inhibition can be relieved by adding lactose or isopropyl-β-D-thiogalactopyranoside (IPTG). lac repressor encoded by lacI
   4038..4068    -  promoter       lac promoter: promoter for the E. coli lac operon
   4083..4104    -  protein_bind   CAP binding site: CAP binding activates transcription in the presence of cAMP. E. coli catabolite activator protein
   4145..4764    +  CDS            EGFP (fragment): the original enhanced GFP (Yang et al., 1996) mammalian codon-optimized
   4781..4864    +  CDS            large T antigen (fragment): large T antigen from SV40 (simian virus 40)
   4887..5008    +  polyA_signal   SV40 poly(A) signal: SV40 polyadenylation signal
   5021..5400    +  enhancer       CMV enhancer: human cytomegalovirus immediate early enhancer
   5401..5604    +  promoter       CMV promoter: human cytomegalovirus (CMV) immediate early promoter
   5618..5649    +  promoter       EF-1α core promoter (fragment): core promoter for human elongation factor EF-1α
   5649..5851    +  intron         β-globin intron (fragment): internally truncated intron from human β-globin
   5890..6079    +  intron         β-globin intron (fragment): internally truncated intron from human β-globin
   6169..6861    +  CDS            AsRed2: AsRed2 is a basic (constitutively fluorescent) red fluorescent protein published in 2005, derived from Anemonia sulcata.
   6890..7114    +  polyA_signal   bGH poly(A) signal: bovine growth hormone polyadenylation signal
