[The description below was written by a language model from this plasmid's Addgene catalogue record and pLannotate feature annotations shown in this document.]
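Description:
P119 C-Check is a 7.1 kb mammalian expression plasmid built on the Invitrogen pCR8 backbone. It serves as a dual-fluorescent surrogate reporter for testing programmable DNA nucleases in cultured cells and for enriching cells that have been edited. It is maintained in E. coli at high copy through a ColE1/pUC-type origin and selected with spectinomycin via the aadA (SmR) adenylyltransferase gene. The rrnB T1 and T2 terminators from the backbone sit upstream of the insert.

The 4.5 kb synthetic insert carries two independent mammalian expression units. In the first, the mouse PGK promoter drives an interrupted EGFP. A 5′ EGFP fragment of about 600 bp and a 3′ EGFP fragment of similar size flank a bacterial lacZα cassette (lac promoter, operator, CAP site, partial multiple cloning site, T7 and T3 promoters), and an SV40 poly(A) signal follows. Each fragment spans most of the EGFP coding length, so the two presumably share overlapping sequence. The record describes them as truncated EGFP, which on its own should not fluoresce. The lacZα stuffer appears to mark the position where a nuclease target sequence is inserted, and the record lists BsaI and BsmBI as cloning sites, though it does not spell out the workflow. In surrogate reporters of this design, nuclease cleavage between the fragments typically prompts repair through the repeated sequence and restores a functional EGFP. Green fluorescence then reports nuclease activity.

The second unit uses the CMV enhancer/promoter, followed by β-globin intron sequence, to express AsRed2 constitutively, ending in a bGH poly(A) signal. Red fluorescence marks transfected cells and allows normalisation, so double-positive cells can be scored or sorted.
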