Addgene plasmid #66817: P119 C-Check
Purpose: Dual-fluorescent surrogate reporter vector for in vitro functional assay of programable DNA nuclease and enrichment of genetically edited cells
Depositing lab: Yonglun Luo. Depositing organization: Aarhus University. Publication: Enhanced genome editing in mammalian cells with a modified dual-fluorescent surrogate system. Zhou Y, Liu Y, Hussmann D, Brogger P, Al-Saaidi RA, Tan S, Lin L, Petersen TS, Zhou GQ, Bross P, Aagaard L, Klein T, Ronn SG, Pedersen HD, Bolund L, Nielsen AL, Sorensen CB, Luo Y. Cell Mol Life Sci. 2016 Jan 11. 10.1007/s00018-015-2128-3 PubMed 26755436.
Backbone
  Vector backbone: pCR8
  Backbone manufacturer: Invitrogen
  Backbone size w/o insert (bp): 2575
  Total vector size (bp): 7120
  Modifications to backbone: no
  Vector type: Mammalian Expression
Growth in bacteria
  Bacterial resistance: Spectinomycin, 50 μg/mL
  Growth temperature: 37°C
  Growth strain: DH5alpha
  Copy number: High Copy
Gene/Insert
  Gene/Insert name: truncated Enhanced Green Fluorescent Protein and asRED (alt names: EGFP, asRED; C-Check)
  Species: Synthetic
  Insert size (bp): 4545
  Promoter: PGK and CMV
  Cloning method: Restriction Enzyme; 5′ cloning site BsaI (destroyed during cloning); 3′ cloning site BsmBI (destroyed during cloning)
  Sequencing primers: 5′ TTGATGCCTGGCAGTTCCCT; 3′ CGAACCGAACAGGCTTATGT
Terms and licenses: Academic/Nonprofit Terms; Industry Terms: Not Available to Industry
How to cite: P119 C-Check was a gift from Yonglun Luo (Addgene plasmid # 66817 ; http://n2t.net/addgene:66817 ; RRID:Addgene_66817)
