>Addgene plasmid #66817 | P119 C-Check | addgene partial sequence | sequence record 134689 | CMV-F 5'-CGCAAATGGGCGGTAGGCGTG-3'
AATTTTTCGCAACGGGTTTGCCGCCAGAACACAGGTACACATATTGACCAAATCAGGGTAATTTTGCATT
TGTAATTTTAAAAAATGCTTTCTTCTTTTAATATACTTTTTTGTTTATCTTATTTCTAATACTTTCCCTA
ATCTCTTTCTTTCAGGGCAATAATGATACAATGTATCATGCCTCTTTGCACCATTCTAAAGAATAACAGT
GATAATTTCTGGGTTAAGGCAATAGCCGATTAGTTCGTACGGGCCGGCCATGCATCTTTTGGAGAATATT
TCTGCATATAAATATTTCTGCATATAAATTGTAACTGATGTAAGAGGTTTCATATTGCTAATAGCAGCTA
CAATCCAGCTACCATTCTGCTTTTATTTTATGGTTGGGATAAGGCTGGATTATTCTGAGTCCAAGCTAGG
CCCTTTTGCTAATCATGTTCATACCTCTTATCTTCCTCCCACAGCTCCTGGGCAACGTGCTGGTCTGTGT
GCTGGCCCATCACTTTGGCAAAGCACGTGAGATCTGAATTCTGACACACCCCCGGGCGCCACCATGGCCT
CTTTGCTGAAAAAGACCATGCCCTTCAGGACCACCATCGAGGGCACCGTGAACGGCCACTACTTCAAGTG
CACCGGCAAGGGCGAGGGCAACCCCCTGGAGGGCACCCAGGAGATGAAGATCGAGGTGATCGAGGGCGGC
CCCCTGCCCTTCGCCTTCCACATCCTGTCCACCTCCTGCATGTACGGCTCCAAGGCCTTCATCAAGTACG
TGTCCGGCATCCCCGACTACTTCAAGCAGTCCCTCCCCGAGGGCTTCACCTGGGAGCGCACCACCACCTA
CGA
