>Addgene plasmid #66817 | P119 C-Check | addgene partial sequence | sequence record 134970 | mPGK-F 5'-cattctgcacgcttcaaaag-3'
ATCTCCGGGCCTTTCGACCTCTAGCGGGATCCACCGGTCGCCACCATGGTGAGCAAGGGCGAGGAGCTGT
TCACCGGGGTGGTGCCCATCCTGGTCGAGCTGGACGGCGACGTAAACGGCCACAAGTTCAGCGTGTCCGG
CGAGGGCGAGGGCGATGCCACCTACGGCAAGCTGACCCTGAAGTTCATCTGCACCACCGGCAAGCTGCCC
GTGCCCTGGCCCACCCTCGTGACCACCCTGACCTACGGCGTGCAGTGCTTCAGCCGCTACCCCGACCACA
TGAAGCAGCACGACTTCTTCAAGTCCGCCATGCCCGAAGGCTACGTCCAGGAGCGCACCATCTTCTTCAA
GGACGACGGCAACTACAAGACCCGCGCCGAGGTGAAGTTCGAGGGCGACACCCTGGTGAACCGCATCGAG
CTGAAGGGCATCGACTTCAAGGAGGACGGCAACATCCTGGGGCACAAGCTGGAGTACAACTACAACAGCC
ACAACGTCTATATCATGGCCGACAAGCAGAAGAACGGCATCAAGGTGAACTTCAAGATCCGCCACAACAT
CGAGGACGGCAGCGTGCAGCTCGCCGACCACTACCAGCAGAACACCCCCATCGGCGACGGCCCCGTGCTG
CTGCCCGACAACCACTGAGTCGTGAGACCTCCCATTCGCCATTCAGGCTGCGCAACTGTTGGGAAGGGCG
ATCGGTGCGGGCCTCTTCGCTATTACGCCAGCTGGCGAAAGGGGGATGTGCTGCAAGGCGATTAAGTTGG
GTAACGCCAGGGTTTTCCCAGTCACGACGTTGTAAAACGACGGCCAGTGAGCGCGCGTAATACGACTCAC
TATAGGGCGAATTGGGTACCGGGCCCC
