>Addgene plasmid #66817 | P119 C-Check | addgene partial sequence | sequence record 146673 | pCATseqR 5'-cgctcacaattccacacaac-3'
GCCTAATGAGTGAGCTAACTCACATTAATTGCGTTGCGCTCACTGCCCGCTTGGTCTCAACCGTCCAGCG
AGGGCGATGCCACCTACGGCAAGCTGACCCTGAAGTTCATCTGCACCACCGGCAAGCTGCCCGTGCCCTG
GCCCACCCTCGTGACCACCCTGACCTACGGCGTGCAGTGCTTCAGCCGCTACCCCGACCACATGAAGCAG
CACGACTTCTTCAAGTCCGCCATGCCCGAAGGCTACGTCCAGGAGCGCACCATCTTCTTCAAGGACGACG
GCAACTACAAGACCCGCGCCGAGGTGAAGTTCGAGGGCGACACCCTGGTGAACCGCATCGAGCTGAAGGG
CATCGACTTCAAGGAGGACGGCAACATCCTGGGGCACAAGCTGGAGTACAACTACAACAGCCACAACGTC
TATATCATGGCCGACAAGCAGAAGAACGGCATCAAGGTGAACTTCAAGATCCGCCACAACATCGAGGACG
GCAGCGTGCAGCTCGCCGACCACTACCAGCAGAACACCCCCATCGGCGACGGCCCCGTGCTGCTGCCCGA
CAACCACTACCTGAGCACCCAGTCCGCCCTGAGCAAAGACCCCAACGAGAAGCGCGATCACATGGTCCTG
CTGGAGTTCGTGACCGCCGCCGGGATCACTCTCGGCATGGACGAGCTGTACAAGTAAAGCGGCCGCGACT
CTAGATCATAATCAGCCATACCACATTTGTAGAGGTTTTACTTGCTTTAAAAAACCTCCCACACCTCCCC
CTGAACCTGAAACATAAAATGAATGCAATTGTTGTTGTTAACTTGTTTATTGCAGCTTATAATGGTTACA
AATAAAGCAATAGCATCACAAATTTCACAAATAAAGCATTTTTTTCACTGCATTCTAGTTGTGGTTTGTC
CAAACTCATCAATGTATCTTAA
